>Addgene plasmid #157512 | pD649-HAsp-NCAM1-COMP5AP-AviTag-9xHis | depositor full sequence | sequence record 304133 | Full Sequence
TTTCAATATTATTGAAGCATTTATCAGGGTTATTGTCTCATGAGCGGATACATATTTGAATGTATTTAGA
AAAATAAACAAATAGGGGTCAGTGTTACAACCAATTAACCAATTCTGAACATTATCGCGAGCCCATTTAT
ACCTGAATATGGCTCATAACACCCCTTGCTCATGACCAAAATCCCTTAACGTGAGTTACGCGCGCGTCGT
TCCACTGAGCGTCAGACCCCGTAGAAAAGATCAAAGGATCTTCTTGAGATCCTTTTTTTCTGCGCGTAAT
CTGCTGCTTGCAAACAAAAAAACCACCGCTACCAGCGGTGGTTTGTTTGCCGGATCAAGAGCTACCAACT
CTTTTTCCGAAGGTAACTGGCTTCAGCAGAGCGCAGATACCAAATACTGTTCTTCTAGTGTAGCCGTAGT
TAGCCCACCACTTCAAGAACTCTGTAGCACCGCCTACATACCTCGCTCTGCTAATCCTGTTACCAGTGGC
TGCTGCCAGTGGCGATAAGTCGTGTCTTACCGGGTTGGACTCAAGACGATAGTTACCGGATAAGGCGCAG
CGGTCGGGCTGAACGGGGGGTTCGTGCACACAGCCCAGCTTGGAGCGAACGACCTACACCGAACTGAGAT
ACCTACAGCGTGAGCTATGAGAAAGCGCCACGCTTCCCGAAGGGAGAAAGGCGGACAGGTATCCGGTAAG
CGGCAGGGTCGGAACAGGAGAGCGCACGAGGGAGCTTCCAGGGGGAAACGCCTGGTATCTTTATAGTCCT
GTCGGGTTTCGCCACCTCTGACTTGAGCGTCGATTTTTGTGATGCTCGTCAGGGGGGCGGAGCCTATGGA
AAAACGCCAGCAACGCGGCCTTTTTACGGTTCCTGGCCTTTTGCTGGCCTTTTGCTCACATGTTCTTTCC
TGCGTTATCCCCTGATTCTGTGGATAACCGTATTACCGCCTTTGAGTGAGCTGATACCGCTCGCCGCAGC
CGAACGACCGAGCGCAGCGAGTCAGTGAGCGAGGAAGCGGAAGGCGAGAGTAGGGAACTGCCAGGCATCA
AACTAAGCAGAAGGCCCCTGACGGATGGCCTTTTTGCGTTTCTACAAACTCTTTCTGTGTTGTAAAACGA
CGGCCAGTCTTAAGCTCGGGCCCCCTGGGCGGTTCTGATAACGAGTAATCGTTAATCCGCAAATAACGTA
AAAACCCGCTTCGGCGGGTTTTTTTATGGGGGGAGTTTAGGGAAAGAGCATTTGTCAGAATATTTAAGGG
CGCCTGTCACTTTGCTTGATATATGAGAATTATTTAACCTTATAAATGAGAAAAAAGCAACGCACTTTAA
ATAAGATACGTTGCTTTTTCGATTGATGAACACCTATAATTAAACTATTCATCTATTATTTATGATTTTT
TGTATATACAATATTTCTAGTTTGTTAAAGAGAATTAAGAAAATAAATCTCGAAAATAATAAAGGGAAAA
TCAGTTTTTGATATCAAAATTATACATGTCAACGATAATACAAAATATAATACAAACTATAAGATGTTAT
CAGTATTTATTATCATTTAGAATAAATTTTGTGTCGCCCTTAATTGTGAGCGGATAACAATTACGAGCTT
CATGCACAGTGGCGTTGACTCAATATTGGCCATTAGCCATATTATTCATTGGTTATATAGCATAAATCAA
TATTGGCTATTGGCCATTGCATACGTTGTATCTATATCATAATATGTACATTTATATTGGCTCATGTCCA
ATATGACCGCCATGTTGGCATTGATTATTGACTAGTTATTAATAGTAATCAATTACGGGGTCATTAGTTC
ATAGCCCATATATGGAGTTCCGCGTTACATAACTTACGGTAAATGGCCCGCCTGGCTGACCGCCCAACGA
CCCCCGCCCATTGACGTCAATAATGACGTATGTTCCCATAGTAACGCCAATAGGGACTTTCCATTGACGT
CAATGGGTGGAGTATTTACGGTAAACTGCCCACTTGGCAGTACATCAAGTGTATCATATGCCAAGTACGC
CCCCTATTGACGTCAATGACGGTAAATGGCCCGCCTGGCATTATGCCCAGTACATGACCTTATGGGACTT
TCCTACTTGGCAGTACATCTACGTATTAGTCATCGCTATTACCATGGTGATGCGGTTTTGGCAGTACATC
AATGGGCGTGGATAGCGGTTTGACTCACGGGGATTTCCAAGTCTCCACCCCATTGACGTCAATGGGAGTT
TGTTTTGGCACCAAAATCAACGGGACTTTCCAAAATGTCGTAACAACTCCGCCCCATTGACGCAAATGGG
CGGTAGGCGTGTACGGTGGGAGGTCTATATAAGCAGAGCTCGTTTAGTGAACCGTCAGATCGCCTGGAGA
CGCCATCCACGCTGTTTTGACCTCCATAGAAGACACCGGGACCGATCCAGCCTCCGCGGCCGGGAACGGT
GCATTGGAACGCGGATTCCCCGTGCCAAGAGTGACGTAAGTACCGCCTATAGAGTCTATAGGCCCACCCC
CTTGGCTTCGTTAGAACGCGGCTACAATTAATACATAACCTTATGTATCATACACATACGATTTAGGTGA
CACTATAGAATAACATCCACTTTGCCTTTCTCTCCACAGGTGTCCACTCCCAGGTCCAACTGCACCTCGG
TTCTATCGAAAACGCGCCTGCTAGCGCCACCATGAAGACCATCATTGCCCTGAGCTACATCTTCTGCCTG
GTGTTCGCTGCGGCCGCCTTGCAAGTGGATATTGTGCCTAGCCAGGGCGAGATCAGCGTGGGCGAGTCTA
AGTTCTTCCTGTGCCAAGTGGCCGGCGACGCCAAGGACAAGGATATCAGCTGGTTCAGCCCCAACGGCGA
GAAGCTGACCCCTAACCAGCAGAGAATCAGCGTCGTGTGGAACGACGACAGCAGCAGCACCCTGACCATC
TACAACGCCAACATCGACGACGCCGGCATCTATAAGTGTGTGGTCACAGGCGAGGACGGCAGCGAGTCTG
AAGCCACCGTGAACGTGAAGATCTTTCAGAAACTGATGTTCAAGAACGCCCCGACGCCTCAAGAGTTCAG
AGAAGGCGAGGATGCCGTGATCGTGTGCGACGTTGTCAGCAGCCTGCCTCCTACCATCATCTGGAAGCAC
AAGGGCCGCGACGTGATCCTGAAGAAAGACGTGCGGTTCATCGTGCTGAGCAACAACTACCTGCAGATCC
GGGGCATCAAGAAAACCGACGAGGGCACCTACAGATGCGAAGGCAGAATCCTGGCCAGAGGGGAGATCAA
CTTCAAGGACATCCAAGTGATCGTGAACGTCCCACCTACCATCCAGGCCAGACAGAACATCGTGAATGCC
ACCGCCAATCTGGGCCAGAGCGTGACCCTTGTGTGTGATGCCGAGGGCTTTCCCGAGCCTACCATGAGCT
GGACAAAGGACGGCGAGCAGATCGAGCAAGAAGAGGACGACGAGAAGTACATCTTCAGCGACGACTCCAG
CCAGCTGACCATCAAGAAGGTGGACAAGAACGACGAGGCCGAGTACATCTGTATCGCCGAGAACAAGGCC
GGCGAACAGGATGCCACAATCCACCTGAAGGTGTTCGCCAAGCCTAAGATCACCTACGTGGAAAACCAGA
CCGCCATGGAACTGGAAGAACAAGTGACCCTGACCTGCGAGGCCAGCGGCGATCCTATTCCTTCTATCAC
CTGGCGGACCAGCACCAGAAACATCAGCAGCGAGGAAAAGGCCAGCTGGACCCGGCCTGAGAAGCAAGAG
ACACTGGATGGCCACATGGTCGTGCGGAGCCATGCCAGAGTTAGCAGCCTGACACTGAAGTCCATCCAGT
ACACAGACGCCGGCGAGTATATCTGCACCGCCAGCAATACCATCGGCCAGGACAGCCAGAGCATGTACCT
GGAAGTGCAGTACGCCCCTAAGCTGCAGGGACCTGTGGCCGTGTATACCTGGGAGGGCAATCAAGTGAAC
ATCACATGCGAAGTGTTCGCTTACCCCAGCGCCACCATTAGCTGGTTTAGAGATGGCCAGCTGCTGCCCA
GCAGCAACTACAGCAACATCAAGATCTACAACACCCCTAGCGCCAGCTATCTGGAAGTGACCCCAGACAG
CGAGAACGACTTCGGCAACTACAATTGCACCGCCGTGAACCGGATCGGCCAAGAGAGCCTGGAATTCATC
CTGGTGCAGGCCGACACACCTAGCAGCCCTTCTATCGACCAGGTGGAACCCTACAGCAGCACAGCCCAGG
TGCAGTTCGATGAGCCTGAAGCTACAGGCGGCGTGCCCATCCTGAAGTATAAGGCCGAGTGGCGCGCTGT
GGGCGAAGAGGTTTGGCACAGCAAGTGGTACGACGCCAAAGAGGCCAGCATGGAAGGCATCGTGACCATC
GTGGGCCTGAAGCCTGAGACAACATATGCCGTCAGACTGGCCGCTCTGAACGGCAAAGGACTGGGCGAAA
TTAGCGCCGCCAGCGAGTTTAAGACCCAGCCTGTTCAGGGCGAGCCCAGCGCTCCTAAACTGGAAGGACA
GATGGGAGAAGATGGCAACAGCATCAAAGTGAACCTGATCAAGCAGGACGACGGCGGCAGCCCCATCAGA
CACTATCTCGTCAGATACAGAGCCCTGAGCAGCGAGTGGAAGCCCGAGATCAGACTGCCTAGCGGCTCTG
ACCACGTGATGCTGAAAAGCCTGGACTGGAACGCCGAGTACGAGGTGTACGTGGTGGCCGAAAATCAGCA
GGGCAAGAGCAAGGCCGCTCACTTCGTGTTCAGAACAAGCGCCCAGCCTACCGCCATTCCTGCCAATGGA
TCTCCAACCAGCGGAGGCGCGCCGGAAGATCAAGTTGATCCAAGATTGATTGATGGCAAGGGCGGATCTC
TGGAGGTGCTGTTCCAGGGACCAGGCGGAAGCGGCAATCCCGGCGGCGATCTGGCCCCCCAGATGCTGCG
CGAGCTGCAGGAGACCAATGCCGCCCTGCAGGACGTGCGCGAGCTGCTGCGCCACCGCGTGAAGGAGATC
ACCTTCCTGAAGAACACCGTGATGGAGTGCGACGCCTGCGGTATGCAGCCCTCTAGAGGCTCCGGCTCCA
TCATCCCAGTTGAGGAGGAGAACCCGGACTTCTGGAACCGCGAGGCAGCCGAGGCCCTGGGTGCCGCCAA
GAAGCTGCAGCCTGCACAGACAGCCGCCAAGAACCTCATCATCTTCCTGGGCGATGGGATGGGGGTGTCT
ACGGTGACAGCTGCCAGGATCCTAAAAGGGCAGAAGAAGGACAAACTGGGGCCTGAGATACCCCTGGCCA
TGGACCGCTTCCCATATGTGGCTCTGTCCAAGACATACAATGTAGACAAACATGTGCCAGACAGTGGAGC
CACAGCCACGGCCTACCTGTGCGGGGTCAAGGGCAACTTCCAGACCATTGGCTTGAGTGCAGCCGCCCGC
TTTAACCAGTGCAACACGACACGCGGCAACGAGGTCATCTCCGTGATGAATCGGGCCAAGAAAGCAGGGA
AGTCAGTGGGAGTGGTAACCACCACACGAGTGCAGCACGCCTCGCCAGCCGGCACCTACGCCCACACGGT
GAACCGCAACTGGTACTCGGACGCCGACGTGCCTGCCTCGGCCCGCCAGGAGGGGTGCCAGGACATCGCT
ACGCAGCTCATCTCCAACATGGACATTGACGTGATCCTAGGTGGAGGCCGAAAGTACATGTTTCGCATGG
GAACCCCAGACCCTGAGTACCCAGATGACTACAGCCAAGGTGGGACCAGGCTGGACGGGAAGAATCTGGT
GCAGGAATGGCTGGCGAAGCGCCAGGGTGCCCGGTATGTGTGGAACCGCACTGAGCTCATGCAGGCTTCC
CTGGACCCGTCTGTGACCCATCTCATGGGTCTCTTTGAGCCTGGAGACATGAAATACGAGATCCACCGAG
ACTCCACACTGGACCCCTCCCTGATGGAGATGACAGAGGCTGCCCTGCGCCTGCTGAGCAGGAACCCCCG
CGGCTTCTTCCTCTTCGTGGAGGGTGGTCGCATCGACCATGGTCATCATGAAAGCAGGGCTTACCGGGCA
CTGACTGAGACGATCATGTTCGACGACGCCATTGAGAGGGCGGGCCAGCTCACCAGCGAGGAGGACACGC
TGAGCCTCGTCACTGCCGACCACTCCCACGTCTTCTCCTTCGGAGGCTACCCCCTGCGAGGGAGCTCCAT
CTTCGGGCTGGCCCCTGGCAAGGCCCGGGACAGGAAGGCCTACACGGTCCTCCTATACGGAAACGGTCCA
GGCTATGTGCTCAAGGACGGCGCCCGGCCGGATGTTACCGAGAGCGAGAGCGGGAGCCCCGAGTATCGGC
AGCAGTCAGCAGTGCCCCTGGACGAAGAGACCCACGCAGGCGAGGACGTGGCGGTGTTCGCGCGCGGCCC
GCAGGCGCACCTGGTTCACGGCGTGCAGGAGCAGACCTTCATAGCGCACGTCATGGCCTTCGCCGCCTGC
CTGGAGCCCTACACCGCCTGCGACCTGGCGCCCCCCGCCGGCACCACCGACGCCGCGCACCCGGGTGGCG
GAGGACTGAACGACATCTTCGAGGCTCAGAAAATCGAATGGCACGAACATCACCATCACCATCACCATCA
CCATTAAGGCCGGCCTGTAGTCACTGGCACAACGCGTTACCCGGTAAGCCAATCGGGTATACACGGTCGT
CATACTGCAGACAGGGTTCTTCTACTTTGCAAGATAGTCTTGAGTAGTAAAATAAATAGATAGAGAAAAT
CAGCCTCGACTGTGCCTTCTAGTTGCCAGCCATCTGTTGTTTGCCCCTCCCCCGTGCCTTCCTTGACCCT
GGAAGGTGCCACTCCCACTGTCCTTTCCTAATAAAATGAGGAAATTGCATCACAACACTCAACCCTATCT
CGGTCTATTCTTTTGATTTATAAGGGATTTTGCCGATTTCGGCCTATTGGTTAAAAAATGAGCTGATTTA
ACAAAAATTTAACGCGAATTAATTCTGTGGAATGTGTGTCAGTTAGGGTGTGGAAAGTCCCCAGGCTCCC
CAGCAGGCAGAAGTATGCAAAGCATGCATCTCAATTAGTCAGCAACCAGGTGTGGAAAGTCCCCAGGCTC
CCCAGCAGGCAGAAGTATGCAAAGCATGCATCTCAATTAGTCAGCAACCATAGTCCCGCCCCTAACTCCG
CCCATCCCGCCCCTAACTCCGCCCAGTTCCGCCCATTCTCCGCCCCATGGCTGACTAATTTTTTTTATTT
ATGCAGAGGCCGAGGCCGCCTCTGCCTCTGAGCTATTCCAGAAGTAGTGAGGAGGCTTTTTTGGAGGCCT
AGGCTTTTGCAAAAAGCTCCCGGGAGCTTGTATATCCATTTTCGGATCTGATCAGCACGTGTTGACAATT
AATCATCGGCATAGTATATCGGCATAGTATAATACGACAAGGTGAGGAACTAAACCATGACCGAGTACAA
GCCCACGGTGCGCCTCGCCACCCGCGACGACGTCCCCAGGGCCGTACGCACCCTCGCCGCCGCGTTCGCC
GACTACCCCGCCACGCGCCACACCGTCGATCCGGACCGCCACATCGAGCGGGTCACCGAGCTGCAAGAAC
TCTTCCTCACGCGCGTCGGGCTCGACATCGGCAAGGTGTGGGTCGCGGACGACGGCGCCGCGGTGGCGGT
CTGGACCACGCCGGAGAGCGTCGAAGCGGGGGCGGTGTTCGCCGAGATCGGCCCGCGCATGGCCGAGTTG
AGCGGTTCCCGGCTGGCCGCGCAGCAACAGATGGAAGGCCTCCTGGCGCCGCACCGGCCCAAGGAGCCCG
CGTGGTTCCTGGCCACCGTCGGCGTCTCGCCCGACCACCAGGGCAAGGGTCTGGGCAGCGCCGTCGTGCT
CCCCGGAGTGGAGGCGGCCGAGCGCGCCGGGGTGCCCGCCTTCCTGGAGACATCCGCGCCCCGCAACCTC
CCCTTCTACGAGCGGCTCGGCTTCACCGTCACCGCCGACGTCGAGGTGCCCGAAGGACCGCGCACCTGGT
GCATGACCCGCAAGCCCGGTGCCTGACACGTGCTACGAGATTTCGATTCCACCGCCGCCTTCTATGAAAG
GTTGGGCTTCGGAATCGTTTTCCGGGACGCCGGCTGGATGATCCTCCAGCGCGGGGATCTCATGCTGGAG
TTCTTCGCCCACCCCAACTTGTTTATTGCAGCTTATAATGGTTACAAATAAAGCAATAGCATCACAAATT
TCACAAATAAAGCATTTTTTTCACTGCATTCTAGTTGTGGTTTGTCCAAACTCATCAATGTATCTTATCA
TGTCTGTATACCGTCGACCTCTAGCTAGAGCTTGGCGTAATCATGGTCATTACCAATGCTTAATCAGTGA
GGCACCTATCTCAGCGATCTGTCTATTTCGTTCATCCATAGTTGCCTGACTCCCCGTCGTGTAGATAACT
ACGATACGGGAGGGCTTACCATCTGGCCCCAGCGCTGCGATGATACCGCGAGAACCACGCTCACCGGCTC
CGGATTTATCAGCAATAAACCAGCCAGCCGGAAGGGCCGAGCGCAGAAGTGGTCCTGCAACTTTATCCGC
CTCCATCCAGTCTATTAATTGTTGCCGGGAAGCTAGAGTAAGTAGTTCGCCAGTTAATAGTTTGCGCAAC
GTTGTTGCCATCGCTACAGGCATCGTGGTGTCACGCTCGTCGTTTGGTATGGCTTCATTCAGCTCCGGTT
CCCAACGATCAAGGCGAGTTACATGATCCCCCATGTTGTGCAAAAAAGCGGTTAGCTCCTTCGGTCCTCC
GATCGTTGTCAGAAGTAAGTTGGCCGCAGTGTTATCACTCATGGTTATGGCAGCACTGCATAATTCTCTT
ACTGTCATGCCATCCGTAAGATGCTTTTCTGTGACTGGTGAGTACTCAACCAAGTCATTCTGAGAATAGT
GTATGCGGCGACCGAGTTGCTCTTGCCCGGCGTCAATACGGGATAATACCGCGCCACATAGCAGAACTTT
AAAAGTGCTCATCATTGGAAAACGTTCTTCGGGGCGAAAACTCTCAAGGATCTTACCGCTGTTGAGATCC
AGTTCGATGTAACCCACTCGTGCACCCAACTGATCTTCAGCATCTTTTACTTTCACCAGCGTTTCTGGGT
GAGCAAAAACAGGAAGGCAAAATGCCGCAAAAAAGGGAATAAGGGCGACACGGAAATGTTGAATACTCAT
ATTCTTCCTT
Features (pLannotate 1.2.2; 24 found; start..end, strand, type, name):
    119..143     -  CDS            KanR (fragment): aminoglycoside phosphotransferase; aph(3')-Ia; confers resistance to kanamycin
    254..842     +  rep_origin     ori: high-copy-number ColE1/pMB1/pBR322/pUC origin of replication
   1067..1084    +  terminator     rrnB T2 terminator (fragment): transcription terminator T2 from the E. coli rrnB gene
   1109..1128    -  CDS            lacZα (fragment): LacZα fragment of β-galactosidase; lacZ fragment
   1584..1600    +  protein_bind   lac operator: The lac repressor binds to the lac operator to inhibit transcription in E. coli. This inhibition can be relieved by adding lactose or isopropyl-β-D-thiogalactopyranoside (IPTG). lac repressor encoded by lacI
   1843..2146    +  enhancer       CMV enhancer: human cytomegalovirus immediate early enhancer
   2147..2350    +  promoter       CMV promoter: human cytomegalovirus (CMV) immediate early promoter
   2486..2529    +  intron         CMV intron (fragment): modified intron A from human cytomegalovirus
   2581..2599    +  promoter       SP6 promoter: promoter for bacteriophage SP6 RNA polymerase
   2603..2640    +  CDS            IgH signal sequence (fragment): signal sequence from the mouse immunoglobulin heavy chain variable region
   2719..4845    +  CDS            NCAM1 (fragment): NCAM1_HUMAN - Also known as NCAM. Experimental evidence at protein level: Swiss-Prot protein existence level 1. (Microbial infection) Acts as a receptor for Zika virus. From Homo sapiens (Human).
   4942..5121    +  CDS            Comp (fragment): COMP_RAT - Experimental evidence at protein level: Swiss-Prot protein existence level 1. May play a role in the structural integrity of cartilage via its interaction with other extracellular matrix proteins such as the collagens and fibronectin. Can mediate the interaction of chondrocytes with the cartilage extracellular matrix through interaction with cell surface integrin receptors. Could play a role in the pathogenesis of osteoarthritis. Potent suppressor of apoptosis in both primary chondrocytes and transformed cells. Suppresses apoptosis by blocking the activation of caspase-3 and by indu
   5109..6561    +  CDS            SEAP (fragment): secreted alkaline phosphatase from human placenta The natural enzyme has a C-terminal transmembrane sequence that is replaced by a GPI anchor.
   6586..6627    +  CDS            AviTag™ (fragment): peptide tag that allows for enzymatic biotinylation
   6631..6654    +  CDS            8xHis: 8xHis affinity tag
   6800..6911    +  polyA_signal   bGH poly(A) signal: bovine growth hormone polyadenylation signal
   6912..7020    +  rep_origin     f1 ori (fragment): f1 bacteriophage origin of replication; arrow indicates direction of (+) strand synthesis
   7034..7363    +  promoter       SV40 promoter: SV40 enhancer and early promoter
   7411..7458    +  promoter       EM7 promoter: synthetic bacterial promoter&nbsp
   7477..8076    +  CDS            PuroR (fragment): puromycin N-acetyltransferase; pac from Streptomyces; confers resistance to puromycin
   8086..8211    +  CDS            ble (fragment): BLE_KLEPN - Experimental evidence at protein level: Swiss-Prot protein existence level 1. Binding protein with a strong affinity to the bleomycin family of antibiotics. Binds to CL990; an antimitotic-antibiotic compound. From Klebsiella pneumoniae.
   8206..8327    +  polyA_signal   SV40 poly(A) signal: SV40 polyadenylation signal
   8380..9240    -  CDS            AmpR: β-lactamase; bla; confers resistance to ampicillin, carbenicillin, and related antibiotics
   9243..89      -  promoter       AmpR promoter (fragment) (across the origin): bla
