>Addgene plasmid #157512 | pD649-HAsp-NCAM1-COMP5AP-AviTag-9xHis | addgene full sequence | sequence record 447073 | Addgene NGS Result
CTAGCGGCCGCCTTGCAAGTGGATATTGTGCCTAGCCAGGGCGAGATCAGCGTGGGCGAGTCTAAGTTCT
TCCTGTGCCAAGTGGCCGGCGACGCCAAGGACAAGGATATCAGCTGGTTCAGCCCCAACGGCGAGAAGCT
GACCCCTAACCAGCAGAGAATCAGCGTCGTGTGGAACGACGACAGCAGCAGCACCCTGACCATCTACAAC
GCCAACATCGACGACGCCGGCATCTATAAGTGTGTGGTCACAGGCGAGGACGGCAGCGAGTCTGAAGCCA
CCGTGAACGTGAAGATCTTTCAGAAACTGATGTTCAAGAACGCCCCGACGCCTCAAGAGTTCAGAGAAGG
CGAGGATGCCGTGATCGTGTGCGACGTTGTCAGCAGCCTGCCTCCTACCATCATCTGGAAGCACAAGGGC
CGCGACGTGATCCTGAAGAAAGACGTGCGGTTCATCGTGCTGAGCAACAACTACCTGCAGATCCGGGGCA
TCAAGAAAACCGACGAGGGCACCTACAGATGCGAAGGCAGAATCCTGGCCAGAGGGGAGATCAACTTCAA
GGACATCCAAGTGATCGTGAACGTCCCACCTACCATCCAGGCCAGACAGAACATCGTGAATGCCACCGCC
AATCTGGGCCAGAGCGTGACCCTTGTGTGTGATGCCGAGGGCTTTCCCGAGCCTACCATGAGCTGGACAA
AGGACGGCGAGCAGATCGAGCAAGAAGAGGACGACGAGAAGTACATCTTCAGCGACGACTCCAGCCAGCT
GACCATCAAGAAGGTGGACAAGAACGACGAGGCCGAGTACATCTGTATCGCCGAGAACAAGGCCGGCGAA
CAGGATGCCACAATCCACCTGAAGGTGTTCGCCAAGCCTAAGATCACCTACGTGGAAAACCAGACCGCCA
TGGAACTGGAAGAACAAGTGACCCTGACCTGCGAGGCCAGCGGCGATCCTATTCCTTCTATCACCTGGCG
GACCAGCACCAGAAACATCAGCAGCGAGGAAAAGGCCAGCTGGACCCGGCCTGAGAAGCAAGAGACACTG
GATGGCCACATGGTCGTGCGGAGCCATGCCAGAGTTAGCAGCCTGACACTGAAGTCCATCCAGTACACAG
ACGCCGGCGAGTATATCTGCACCGCCAGCAATACCATCGGCCAGGACAGCCAGAGCATGTACCTGGAAGT
GCAGTACGCCCCTAAGCTGCAGGGACCTGTGGCCGTGTATACCTGGGAGGGCAATCAAGTGAACATCACA
TGCGAAGTGTTCGCTTACCCCAGCGCCACCATTAGCTGGTTTAGAGATGGCCAGCTGCTGCCCAGCAGCA
ACTACAGCAACATCAAGATCTACAACACCCCTAGCGCCAGCTATCTGGAAGTGACCCCAGACAGCGAGAA
CGACTTCGGCAACTACAATTGCACCGCCGTGAACCGGATCGGCCAAGAGAGCCTGGAATTCATCCTGGTG
CAGGCCGACACACCTAGCAGCCCTTCTATCGACCAGGTGGAACCCTACAGCAGCACAGCCCAGGTGCAGT
TCGATGAGCCTGAAGCTACAGGCGGCGTGCCCATCCTGAAGTATAAGGCCGAGTGGCGCGCTGTGGGCGA
AGAGGTTTGGCACAGCAAGTGGTACGACGCCAAAGAGGCCAGCATGGAAGGCATCGTGACCATCGTGGGC
CTGAAGCCTGAGACAACATATGCCGTCAGACTGGCCGCTCTGAACGGCAAAGGACTGGGCGAAATTAGCG
CCGCCAGCGAGTTTAAGACCCAGCCTGTTCAGGGCGAGCCCAGCGCTCCTAAACTGGAAGGACAGATGGG
AGAAGATGGCAACAGCATCAAAGTGAACCTGATCAAGCAGGACGACGGCGGCAGCCCCATCAGACACTAT
CTCGTCAGATACAGAGCCCTGAGCAGCGAGTGGAAGCCCGAGATCAGACTGCCTAGCGGCTCTGACCACG
TGATGCTGAAAAGCCTGGACTGGAACGCCGAGTACGAGGTGTACGTGGTGGCCGAAAATCAGCAGGGCAA
GAGCAAGGCCGCTCACTTCGTGTTCAGAACAAGCGCCCAGCCTACCGCCATTCCTGCCAATGGATCTCCA
ACCAGCGGAGGCGCGCCAAGTGCAGGTGGAGCTCGGAGCACAAGACTGGCCTCATGGGCCTTCCGCTCAC
TGCCCGCTTTCCAGTCGGGAAACCTGTCGTGCCAGCTGCATTAACATGGTCATAGCTGTTTCCTTGCGTA
TTGGGCGCTCTCCGCTTCCTCGCTCACTGACTCGCTGCGCTCGGTCGTTCGGGTAAAGCCTGGGGTGCCT
AATGAGCAAAAGGCCAGCAAAAGGCCAGGAACCGTAAAAAGGCCGCGTTGCTGGCGTTTTTCCATAGGCT
CCGCCCCCCTGACGAGCATCACAAAAATCGACGCTCAAGTCAGAGGTGGCGAAACCCGACAGGACTATAA
AGATACCAGGCGTTTCCCCCTGGAAGCTCCCTCGTGCGCTCTCCTGTTCCGACCCTGCCGCTTACCGGAT
ACCTGTCCGCCTTTCTCCCTTCGGGAAGCGTGGCGCTTTCTCATAGCTCACGCTGTAGGTATCTCAGTTC
GGTGTAGGTCGTTCGCTCCAAGCTGGGCTGTGTGCACGAACCCCCCGTTCAGCCCGACCGCTGCGCCTTA
TCCGGTAACTATCGTCTTGAGTCCAACCCGGTAAGACACGACTTATCGCCACTGGCAGCAGCCACTGGTA
ACAGGATTAGCAGAGCGAGGTATGTAGGCGGTGCTACAGAGTTCTTGAAGTGGTGGCCTAACTACGGCTA
CACTAGAAGAACAGTATTTGGTATCTGCGCTCTGCTGAAGCCAGTTACCTTCGGAAAAAGAGTTGGTAGC
TCTTGATCCGGCAAACAAACCACCGCTGGTAGCGGTGGTTTTTTTGTTTGCAAGCAGCAGATTACGCGCA
GAAAAAAAGGATCTCAAGAAGATCCTTTGATCTTTTCTACGGGGTCTGACGCTCAGTGGAACGAAAACTC
ACGTTAAGGGATTTTGGTCATGAGATTATCAAAAAGGATCTTCACCTAGATCCTTTTAAATTAAAAATGA
AGTTTTAAATCAATCTAAAGTATATATGAGTAAACTTGGTCTGACAGTTACCAATGCTTAATCAGTGAGG
CACCTATCTCAGCGATCTGTCTATTTCGTTCATCCATAGTTGCCTGACTCCCCGTCGTGTAGATAACTAC
GATACGGGAGGGCTTACCATCTGGCCCCAGTGCTGCAATGATACCGCGAGAACCACGCTCACCGGCTCCA
GATTTATCAGCAATAAACCAGCCAGCCGGAAGGGCCGAGCGCAGAAGTGGTCCTGCAACTTTATCCGCCT
CCATCCAGTCTATTAATTGTTGCCGGGAAGCTAGAGTAAGTAGTTCGCCAGTTAATAGTTTGCGCAACGT
TGTTGCCATTGCTACAGGCATCGTGGTGTCACGCTCGTCGTTTGGTATGGCTTCATTCAGCTCCGGTTCC
CAACGATCAAGGCGAGTTACATGATCCCCCATGTTGTGCAAAAAAGCGGTTAGCTCCTTCGGTCCTCCGA
TCGTTGTCAGAAGTAAGTTGGCCGCAGTGTTATCACTCATGGTTATGGCAGCACTGCATAATTCTCTTAC
TGTCATGCCATCCGTAAGATGCTTTTCTGTGACTGGTGAGTACTCAACCAAGTCATTCTGAGAATAGTGT
ATGCGGCGACCGAGTTGCTCTTGCCCGGCGTCAATACGGGATAATACCGCGCCACATAGCAGAACTTTAA
AAGTGCTCATCATTGGAAAACGTTCTTCGGGGCGAAAACTCTCAAGGATCTTACCGCTGTTGAGATCCAG
TTCGATGTAACCCACTCGTGCACCCAACTGATCTTCAGCATCTTTTACTTTCACCAGCGTTTCTGGGTGA
GCAAAAACAGGAAGGCAAAATGCCGCAAAAAAGGGAATAAGGGCGACACGGAAATGTTGAATACTCATAC
TCTTCCTTTTTCAATATTATTGAAGCATTTATCAGGGTTATTGTCTCATGAGCGGATACATATTTGAATG
TATTTAGAAAAATAAACAAATAGGGGTTCCGCGCACATTTCCCCGAAAAGTGCCACCTAAATTGTAAGCG
TTAATATTTTGTTAAAATTCGCGTTAAATTTTTGTTAAATCAGCTCATTTTTTAACCAATAGGCCGAAAT
CGGCAAAATCCCTTATAAATCAAAAGAATAGACCGAGATAGGGTTGAGTGGCCGCTACAGGGCGCTCCCA
TTCGCCATTCAGGCTGCGCAACTGTTGGGAAGGGCGTTTCGGTGCGGGCCTCTTCGCTATTACGCCAGCT
GGCGAAAGGGGGATGTGCTGCAAGGCGATTAAGTTGGGTAACGCCAGGGTTTTCCCAGTCACGACGTTGT
AAAACGACGGCCAGTGAGCGCGACGTAATACGACTCACTATAGGGCGAATTGGCGGAAGGCCGTCAAGGC
CACGTGTCTTGTCCGCGGTACCCACCTGCA
Features (pLannotate 1.2.2; 9 found; start..end, strand, type, name):
      4..2109    +  CDS            NCAM1 (fragment): NCAM1_HUMAN - Also known as NCAM. Experimental evidence at protein level: Swiss-Prot protein existence level 1. (Microbial infection) Acts as a receptor for Zika virus. From Homo sapiens (Human).
   2167..2214    -  CDS            lacI (fragment): lac repressor; lacI; The lac repressor binds to the lac operator to inhibit transcription in E. coli. This inhibition can be relieved by adding lactose or isopropyl-β-D-thiogalactopyranoside (IPTG).
   2251..2291    -  rep_origin     RSF ori (fragment): Plasmids containing the RSF 1030 origin of replication can be propagated in E. coli cells that contain additional plasmids with compatible origins.
   2369..2957    -  rep_origin     ori: high-copy-number ColE1/pMB1/pBR322/pUC origin of replication
   3128..3988    -  CDS            AmpR: β-lactamase; bla; confers resistance to ampicillin, carbenicillin, and related antibiotics
   3989..4093    -  promoter       AmpR promoter: bla
   4119..4250    -  rep_origin     M13 ori (fragment): M13 bacteriophage origin of replication; arrow indicates direction of (+) strand synthesis
   4271..4427    -  CDS            lacZα (fragment): LacZα fragment of β-galactosidase; lacZ fragment
   4436..4454    +  promoter       T7 promoter: promoter for bacteriophage T7 RNA polymerase
