[The description below was written by a language model from this plasmid's Addgene catalogue record and pLannotate feature annotations shown in this document.]
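Description:
pD649-HAsp-NCAM1-COMP5AP-AviTag-9xHis is a mammalian expression plasmid built on the pD649 backbone for producing the extracellular domain of human NCAM1 (CD56) as a secreted, multimerised reporter fusion. It is propagated in E. coli as a high-copy plasmid through a ColE1/pUC-type origin with ampicillin selection. In the depositor's full sequence (about 9.25 kb), transcription is driven by the CMV immediate-early enhancer and promoter followed by a CMV intron A fragment, with an SP6 promoter just upstream of the coding region. A signal peptide, named HAsp in the plasmid name although the annotation software matches a short stretch to an immunoglobulin heavy-chain leader, directs the protein into the secretory pathway. The roughly 2.1 kb NCAM1 insert sits between preserved NotI and AscI sites, so ectodomains can be exchanged in frame with the backbone-encoded C-terminal module. A bGH polyadenylation signal terminates the transcript. A separate SV40 promoter/EM7 cassette carries a puromycin resistance gene with an SV40 poly(A) signal, which could support selection in mammalian cells.

The C-terminal module consists of the coiled-coil region of rat cartilage oligomeric matrix protein, which assembles into pentamers, then human placental alkaline phosphatase, an AviTag for enzymatic biotinylation, and a polyhistidine tag (named 9xHis, annotated as 8xHis) for affinity purification. Pentamerisation raises avidity so that weak, transient ectodomain interactions become detectable, with alkaline phosphatase activity as the readout, fitting the construct's origin in a human IgSF cell-surface interactome screen.

The repository's sequencing result is a different, 4.5 kb record: it contains NCAM1 in a simple AmpR cloning backbone without the CMV promoter or COMP5AP tags, so it does not match the depositor map. The depositor also notes that some plasmids in the collection may carry an IS4-like transposase insertion upstream of the CMV promoter.
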