Addgene plasmid #157512: pD649-HAsp-NCAM1-COMP5AP-AviTag-9xHis
Purpose: Mammalian expression of cell-surface protein extracellular domain fused to COMP5AP-AviTag-9xHis. Protein is secreted from cells.
Depositing lab: Chris Garcia. Publication: A Human IgSF Cell-Surface Interactome Reveals a Complex Network of Protein-Protein Interactions. Wojtowicz WM, Vielmetter J, Fernandes RA, Siepe DH, Eastman CL, Chisholm GB, Cox S, Klock H, Anderson PW, Rue SM, Miller JJ, Glaser SM, Bragstad ML, Vance J, Lam AW, Lesley SA, Zinn K, Garcia KC. Cell. 2020 Aug 20;182(4):1027-1043.e17. doi: 10.1016/j.cell.2020.07.025. PubMed 32822567.
Backbone
  Vector backbone: pD649
  Backbone size w/o insert (bp): 7153
  Vector type: Mammalian Expression
Growth in bacteria
  Bacterial resistance: Ampicillin, 100 μg/mL
  Growth temperature: 37°C
  Growth strain: DH5alpha
  Copy number: High Copy
Gene/Insert
  Gene/Insert name: NCAM1
  Species: H. sapiens (human)
  Insert size (bp): 2097
  Entrez Gene: NCAM1 (a.k.a. CD56, MSK39, NCAM)
  Promoter: CMV/SP6
  Tag / fusion protein: COMP5AP-AviTag-9xHis (C terminal on backbone)
  Cloning method: Restriction Enzyme; 5′ cloning site GCGGCCGC (not destroyed); 3′ cloning site GGCGCGCC (not destroyed)
  Sequencing primers: 5′ ATTTAGGTGACACTATAG; 3′ CGTCGCACTCCATCACGGTG
Resource information
  A portion of this plasmid was derived from a plasmid made by: synthesis by ThermoFisher
Terms and licenses: Academic/Nonprofit Terms; Industry Terms: Not Available to Industry
Depositor comments: Some plasmids in this collection may have an IS4-like element ISVsa5 family transposase upstream of the CMV promoter.
How to cite: pD649-HAsp-NCAM1-COMP5AP-AviTag-9xHis was a gift from Chris Garcia (Addgene plasmid # 157512)
