>Addgene plasmid #157512 | pD649-HAsp-NCAM1-COMP5AP-AviTag-9xHis | depositor partial sequence | sequence record 304134 | insert (extracellular domain)
TTGCAAGTGGATATTGTGCCTAGCCAGGGCGAGATCAGCGTGGGCGAGTCTAAGTTCTTCCTGTGCCAAG
TGGCCGGCGACGCCAAGGACAAGGATATCAGCTGGTTCAGCCCCAACGGCGAGAAGCTGACCCCTAACCA
GCAGAGAATCAGCGTCGTGTGGAACGACGACAGCAGCAGCACCCTGACCATCTACAACGCCAACATCGAC
GACGCCGGCATCTATAAGTGTGTGGTCACAGGCGAGGACGGCAGCGAGTCTGAAGCCACCGTGAACGTGA
AGATCTTTCAGAAACTGATGTTCAAGAACGCCCCGACGCCTCAAGAGTTCAGAGAAGGCGAGGATGCCGT
GATCGTGTGCGACGTTGTCAGCAGCCTGCCTCCTACCATCATCTGGAAGCACAAGGGCCGCGACGTGATC
CTGAAGAAAGACGTGCGGTTCATCGTGCTGAGCAACAACTACCTGCAGATCCGGGGCATCAAGAAAACCG
ACGAGGGCACCTACAGATGCGAAGGCAGAATCCTGGCCAGAGGGGAGATCAACTTCAAGGACATCCAAGT
GATCGTGAACGTCCCACCTACCATCCAGGCCAGACAGAACATCGTGAATGCCACCGCCAATCTGGGCCAG
AGCGTGACCCTTGTGTGTGATGCCGAGGGCTTTCCCGAGCCTACCATGAGCTGGACAAAGGACGGCGAGC
AGATCGAGCAAGAAGAGGACGACGAGAAGTACATCTTCAGCGACGACTCCAGCCAGCTGACCATCAAGAA
GGTGGACAAGAACGACGAGGCCGAGTACATCTGTATCGCCGAGAACAAGGCCGGCGAACAGGATGCCACA
ATCCACCTGAAGGTGTTCGCCAAGCCTAAGATCACCTACGTGGAAAACCAGACCGCCATGGAACTGGAAG
AACAAGTGACCCTGACCTGCGAGGCCAGCGGCGATCCTATTCCTTCTATCACCTGGCGGACCAGCACCAG
AAACATCAGCAGCGAGGAAAAGGCCAGCTGGACCCGGCCTGAGAAGCAAGAGACACTGGATGGCCACATG
GTCGTGCGGAGCCATGCCAGAGTTAGCAGCCTGACACTGAAGTCCATCCAGTACACAGACGCCGGCGAGT
ATATCTGCACCGCCAGCAATACCATCGGCCAGGACAGCCAGAGCATGTACCTGGAAGTGCAGTACGCCCC
TAAGCTGCAGGGACCTGTGGCCGTGTATACCTGGGAGGGCAATCAAGTGAACATCACATGCGAAGTGTTC
GCTTACCCCAGCGCCACCATTAGCTGGTTTAGAGATGGCCAGCTGCTGCCCAGCAGCAACTACAGCAACA
TCAAGATCTACAACACCCCTAGCGCCAGCTATCTGGAAGTGACCCCAGACAGCGAGAACGACTTCGGCAA
CTACAATTGCACCGCCGTGAACCGGATCGGCCAAGAGAGCCTGGAATTCATCCTGGTGCAGGCCGACACA
CCTAGCAGCCCTTCTATCGACCAGGTGGAACCCTACAGCAGCACAGCCCAGGTGCAGTTCGATGAGCCTG
AAGCTACAGGCGGCGTGCCCATCCTGAAGTATAAGGCCGAGTGGCGCGCTGTGGGCGAAGAGGTTTGGCA
CAGCAAGTGGTACGACGCCAAAGAGGCCAGCATGGAAGGCATCGTGACCATCGTGGGCCTGAAGCCTGAG
ACAACATATGCCGTCAGACTGGCCGCTCTGAACGGCAAAGGACTGGGCGAAATTAGCGCCGCCAGCGAGT
TTAAGACCCAGCCTGTTCAGGGCGAGCCCAGCGCTCCTAAACTGGAAGGACAGATGGGAGAAGATGGCAA
CAGCATCAAAGTGAACCTGATCAAGCAGGACGACGGCGGCAGCCCCATCAGACACTATCTCGTCAGATAC
AGAGCCCTGAGCAGCGAGTGGAAGCCCGAGATCAGACTGCCTAGCGGCTCTGACCACGTGATGCTGAAAA
GCCTGGACTGGAACGCCGAGTACGAGGTGTACGTGGTGGCCGAAAATCAGCAGGGCAAGAGCAAGGCCGC
TCACTTCGTGTTCAGAACAAGCGCCCAGCCTACCGCCATTCCTGCCAATGGATCTCCAACCAGCGGA
